>Addgene plasmid #144815 | TFORF3339 | addgene full sequence | sequence record 404398 | Addgene NGS Result
TTAATGTAGTCTTATGCAATACTCTTGTAGTCTTGCAACATGGTAACGATGAGTTAGCAACATGCCTTAC
AAGGAGAGAAAAAGCACCGTGCATGCCGATTGGTGGAAGTAAGGTGGTACGATCGTGCCTTATTAGGAAG
GCAACAGACGGGTCTGACATGGATTGGACGAACCACTGAATTGCCGCATTGCAGAGATATTGTATTTAAG
TGCCTAGCTCGATACATAAACGGGTCTCTCTGGTTAGACCAGATCTGAGCCTGGGAGCTCTCTGGCTAAC
TAGGGAACCCACTGCTTAAGCCTCAATAAAGCTTGCCTTGAGTGCTTCAAGTAGTGTGTGCCCGTCTGTT
GTGTGACTCTGGTAACTAGAGATCCCTCAGACCCTTTTAGTCAGTGTGGAAAATCTCTAGCAGTGGCGCC
CGAACAGGGACTTGAAAGCGAAAGGGAAACCAGAGGAGCTCTCTCGACGCAGGACTCGGCTTGCTGAAGC
GCGCACGGCAAGAGGCGAGGGGCGGCGACTGGTGAGTACGCCAAAAATTTTGACTAGCGGAGGCTAGAAG
GAGAGAGATGGGTGCGAGAGCGTCAGTATTAAGCGGGGGAGAATTAGATCGCGATGGGAAAAAATTCGGT
TAAGGCCAGGGGGAAAGAAAAAATATAAATTAAAACATATAGTATGGGCAAGCAGGGAGCTAGAACGATT
CGCAGTTAATCCTGGCCTGTTAGAAACATCAGAAGGCTGTAGACAAATACTGGGACAGCTACAACCATCC
CTTCAGACAGGATCAGAAGAACTTAGATCATTATATAATACAGTAGCAACCCTCTATTGTGTGCATCAAA
GGATAGAGATAAAAGACACCAAGGAAGCTTTAGACAAGATAGAGGAAGAGCAAAACAAAAGTAAGACCAC
CGCACAGCAAGCGGCCGCTGATCTTCAGACCTGGAGGAGGAGATATGAGGGACAATTGGAGAAGTGAATT
ATATAAATATAAAGTAGTAAAAATTGAACCATTAGGAGTAGCACCCACCAAGGCAAAGAGAAGAGTGGTG
CAGAGAGAAAAAAGAGCAGTGGGAATAGGAGCTTTGTTCCTTGGGTTCTTGGGAGCAGCAGGAAGCACTA
TGGGCGCAGCGTCAATGACGCTGACGGTACAGGCCAGACAATTATTGTCTGGTATAGTGCAGCAGCAGAA
CAATTTGCTGAGGGCTATTGAGGCGCAACAGCATCTGTTGCAACTCACAGTCTGGGGCATCAAGCAGCTC
CAGGCAAGAATCCTGGCTGTGGAAAGATACCTAAAGGATCAACAGCTCCTGGGGATTTGGGGTTGCTCTG
GAAAACTCATTTGCACCACTGCTGTGCCTTGGAATGCTAGTTGGAGTAATAAATCTCTGGAACAGATTTG
GAATCACACGACCTGGATGGAGTGGGACAGAGAAATTAACAATTACACAAGCTTAATACACTCCTTAATT
GAAGAATCGCAAAACCAGCAAGAAAAGAATGAACAAGAATTATTGGAATTAGATAAATGGGCAAGTTTGT
GGAATTGGTTTAACATAACAAATTGGCTGTGGTATATAAAATTATTCATAATGATAGTAGGAGGCTTGGT
AGGTTTAAGAATAGTTTTTGCTGTACTTTCTATAGTGAATAGAGTTAGGCAGGGATATTCACCATTATCG
TTTCAGACCCACCTCCCAACCCCGAGGGGACCCATGCATTGCATCTCAATTAGTCAGCAACCAGGTGTGG
AAAGTCCCCAGGCTCCCCAGCAGGCAGAAGTATGCAAAGCATGCGTCTCAATTAGTCAGCAACCATAGTC
CCGCCCCTAACTCCGCCCATCCCGCCCCTAACTCCGCCCAGTTCCGCCCATTCTCCGCCCCATGGCTGAC
TAATTTTTTTTATTTATGCAGAGGCCGAGGCCGCCTCGGCCTCTGAGCTATTCCAGAAGTAGTGAGGAGG
CTTTTTTGGAGGCCTAGGCTTTTGCAAAAAGCTTTCTAGAGGTACCACCGGAGCTTACCATGACCGAGTA
CAAGCCCACGGTGCGCCTCGCCACCCGCGACGACGTCCCCAGGGCCGTACGCACCCTCGCCGCCGCGTTC
GCCGACTACCCCGCCACGCGCCACACCGTCGATCCGGACCGCCACATCGAGCGGGTCACCGAGCTGCAAG
AACTCTTCCTCACGCGCGTCGGGCTCGACATCGGCAAGGTGTGGGTCGCGGACGACGGCGCCGCCGTGGC
GGTCTGGACCACGCCGGAGAGCGTCGAAGCGGGGGCGGTGTTCGCCGAGATCGGCCCGCGCATGGCCGAG
TTGAGCGGTTCCCGGCTGGCCGCGCAGCAACAGATGGAAGGCCTCCTGGCGCCGCACCGGCCCAAGGAGC
CCGCGTGGTTCCTGGCCACCGTCGGCGTCTCGCCCGACCACCAGGGCAAGGGTCTGGGCAGCGCCGTCGT
GCTCCCCGGAGTGGAGGCGGCCGAGCGCGCCGGGGTGCCCGCCTTCCTGGAGACCTCCGCGCCCCGCAAC
CTCCCCTTCTACGAGCGGCTCGGCTTCACCGTCACCGCCGACGTCGAGGTGCCCGAAGGACCGCGCACCT
GGTGCATGACCCGCAAGCCCGGTGCCAGTTAACGAATTCTAGATCTTGAGACAAATGGCAGTATTCATCC
ACAATTTTAAAAGAAAAGGGGGGATTGGGGGGTACAGTGCAGGGGAAAGAATAGTAGACATAATAGCAAC
AGACATACAAACTAAAGAATTACAAAAACAAATTACAAAAATTCAAAATTTTCGGGTTTATTACAGGGAC
AGCAGAGATCCACTTTGGCGCCGGCTCGAGGCCTGCAGGTGCAAAGATGGATAAAGTTTTAAACAGAGAG
GAATCTTTGCAGCTAATGGACCTTCTAGGTCTTGAAAGGAGTGGGAATTGGCTCCGGTGCCCGTCAGTGG
GCAGAGCGCACATCGCCCACAGTCCCCGAGAAGTTGGGGGGAGGGGTCGGCAATTGAACCGGTGCCTAGA
GAAGGTGGCGCGGGGTAAACTGGGAAAGTGATGTCGTGTACTGGCTCCGCCTTTTTCCCGAGGGTGGGGG
AGAACCGTATATAAGTGCAGTAGTCGCCGTGAACGTTCTTTTTCGCAACGGGTTTGCCGCCAGAACACAG
GTAAGTGCCGTGTGTGGTTCCCGCGGGCCTGGCCTCTTTACGGGTTATGGCCCTTGCGTGCCTTGAATTA
CTTCCACCTGGCTGCAGTACGTGATTCTTGATCCCGAGCTTCGGGTTGGAAGTGGGTGGGAGAGTTCGAG
GCCTTGCGCTTAAGGAGCCCCTTCGCCTCGTGCTTGAGTTGAGGCCTGGCCTGGGCGCTGGGGCCGCCGC
GTGCGAATCTGGTGGCACCTTCGCGCCTGTCTCGCTGCTTTCGATAAGTCTCTAGCCATTTAAAATTTTT
GATGACCTGCTGCGACGCTTTTTTTCTGGCAAGATAGTCTTGTAAATGCGGGCCAAGATCTGCACACTGG
TATTTCGGTTTTTGGGGCCGCGGGCGGCGACGGGGCCCGTGCGTCCCAGCGCACATGTTCGGCGAGGCGG
GGCCTGCGAGCGCGGCCACCGAGAATCGGACGGGGGTAGTCTCAAGCTGGCCGGCCTGCTCTGGTGCCTG
GCCTCGCGCCGCCGTGTATCGCCCCGCCCTGGGCGGCAAGGCTGGCCCGGTCGGCACCAGTTGCGTGAGC
GGAAAGATGGCCGCTTCCCGGCCCTGCTGCAGGGAGCTCAAAATGGAGGACGCGGCGCTCGGGAGAGCGG
GCGGGTGAGTCACCCACACAAAGGAAAAGGGCCTTTCCGTCCTCAGCCGTCGCTTCATGTGACTCCACGG
AGTACCGGGCGCCGTCCAGGCACCTCGATTAGTTCTCGAGCTTTTGGAGTACGTCGTCTTTAGGTTGGGG
GGAGGGGTTTTATGCGATGGAGTTTCCCCACACTGAGTGGGTGGAGACTGAAGTTAGGCCAGCTTGGCAC
TTGATGTAATTCTCCTTGGAATTTGCCCTTTTTGAGTTTGGATCTTGGTTCATTCTCAAGCCTCAGACAG
TGGTTCAAAGTTTTTTTCTTCCATTTCAGGTGTCGTGAGGCTAGCATCGATTGATCAACAAGTTTGTACA
AAAAAGTTGGCATGGCCAAGACCGTGGCCTATTTCTACGACCCCGACGTGGGCAACTTCCACTACGGAGC
TGGACACCCTATGAAGCCCCATCGCCTGGCATTGACCCATAGCCTGGTCCTGCATTACGGTCTCTATAAG
AAGATGATCGTCTTCAAGCCATACCAGGCCTCCCAGCATGACATGTGCCGCTTCCACTCCGAGGACTACA
TTGACTTCCTGCAGAGAGTCAGCCCCACCAATATGCAAGGCTTCACCAAGAGTCTTAATGCCTTCAACGT
AGGCGATGACTGCCCAGTGTTTCCCGGGCTCTTTGAGTTCTGCTCGCGTTACACAGGCGCATCTCTGCAA
GGAGCAACCCAGCTGAACAACAAGATCTGTGATATTGCCATTAACTGGGCTGGTGGTCTGCACCATGCCA
AGAAGTTTGAGGCCTCTGGCTTCTGCTATGTCAACGACATTGTGATTGGCATCCTGGAGCTGCTCAAGTA
CCACCCTCGGGTGCTCTACATTGACATTGACATCCACCATGGTGACGGGGTTCAAGAAGCTTTCTACCTC
ACTGACCGGGTCATGACGGTGTCCTTCCACAAATACGGAAATTACTTCTTCCCTGGCACAGGTGACATGT
ATGAAGTCGGGGCAGAGAGTGGCCGCTACTACTGTCTGAACGTGCCCCTGCGGGATGGCATTGATGACCA
GAGTTACAAGCACCTTTTCCAGCCGGTTATCAACCAGGTAGTGGACTTCTACCAACCCACGTGCATTGTG
CTCCAGTGTGGAGCTGACTCTCTGGGCTGTGATCGATTGGGCTGCTTTAACCTCAGCATCCGAGGGCATG
GGGAATGCGTTGAATATGTCAAGAGCTTCAATATCCCTCTACTCGTGCTGGGTGGTGGTGGTTATACTGT
CCGAAATGTTGCCCGCTGCTGGACATATGAGACATCGCTGCTGGTAGAAGAGGCCATTAGTGAGGAGCTT
CCCTATAGTGAATACTTCGAGTACTTTGCCCCAGACTTCACACTTCATCCAGATGTCAGCACCCGCATCG
AGAATCAGAACTCACGCCAGTATCTGGACCAGATCCGCCAGACAATCTTTGAAAACCTGAAGATGCTGAA
CCATGCACCTAGTGTCCAGATTCATGACGTGCCTGCAGACCTCCTGACCTATGACAGGACTGATGAGGCT
GATGCAGAGGAGAGGGGTCCTGAGGAGAACTATAGCAGGCCAGAGGCACCCAATGAGTTCTATGATGGAG
ACCATGACAATGACAAGGAAAGCGATGTGGAGATTTACCCAACTTTCTTGTACAAAGTGGTTGATATCGG
TAAGCCTATCCCTAACCCTCTCCTCGGTCTCGATTCTACGTAGTAATGAACTAGTCCGTAACTTGAAAGT
ATTTCGATTTCTTGGCTTTATATATCTTGTGGAAAGGACGATACCTCCATAAACCGAAGAATGACACGCG
TTAAGTCGACAATCAACCTCTGGATTACAAAATTTGTGAAAGATTGACTGGTATTCTTAACTATGTTGCT
CCTTTTACGCTATGTGGATACGCTGCTTTAATGCCTTTGTATCATGCTATTGCTTCCCGTATGGCTTTCA
TTTTCTCCTCCTTGTATAAATCCTGGTTGCTGTCTCTTTATGAGGAGTTGTGGCCCGTTGTCAGGCAACG
TGGCGTGGTGTGCACTGTGTTTGCTGACGCAACCCCCACTGGTTGGGGCATTGCCACCACCTGTCAGCTC
CTTTCCGGGACTTTCGCTTTCCCCCTCCCTATTGCCACGGCGGAACTCATCGCCGCCTGCCTTGCCCGCT
GCTGGACAGGGGCTCGGCTGTTGGGCACTGACAATTCCGTGGTGTTGTCGGGGAAATCATCGTCCTTTCC
TTGGCTGCTCGCCTGTGTTGCCACCTGGATTCTGCGCGGGACGTCCTTCTGCTACGTCCCTTCGGCCCTC
AATCCAGCGGACCTTCCTTCCCGCGGCCTGCTGCCGGCTCTGCGGCCTCTTCCGCGTCTTCGCCTTCGCC
CTCAGACGAGTCGGATCTCCCTTTGGGCCGCCTCCCCGCGTCGACTTTAAGACCAATGACTTACAAGGCA
GCTGTAGATCTTAGCCACTTTTTAAAAGAAAAGGGGGGACTGGAAGGGCTAATTCACTCCCAACGAAGAC
AAGATCTGCTTTTTGCTTGTACTGGGTCTCTCTGGTTAGACCAGATCTGAGCCTGGGAGCTCTCTGGCTA
ACTAGGGAACCCACTGCTTAAGCCTCAATAAAGCTTGCCTTGAGTGCTTCAAGTAGTGTGTGCCCGTCTG
TTGTGTGACTCTGGTAACTAGAGATCCCTCAGACCCTTTTAGTCAGTGTGGAAAATCTCTAGCAGTACGT
ATAGTAGTTCATGTCATCTTATTATTCAGTATTTATAACTTGCAAAGAAATGAATATCAGAGAGTGAGAG
GAACTTGTTTATTGCAGCTTATAATGGTTACAAATAAAGCAATAGCATCACAAATTTCACAAATAAAGCA
TTTTTTTCACTGCATTCTAGTTGTGGTTTGTCCAAACTCATCAATGTATCTTATCATGTCTGGCTCTAGC
TATCCCGCCCCTAACTCCGCCCATCCCGCCCCTAACTCCGCCCAGTTCCGCCCATTCTCCGCCCCATGGC
TGACTAATTTTTTTTATTTATGCAGAGGCCGAGGCCGCCTCGGCCTCTGAGCTATTCCAGAAGTAGTGAG
GAGGCTTTTTTGGAGGCCTAGGGACGTACCCAATTCGCCCTATAGTGAGTCGTATTACGCGCGCTCACTG
GCCGTCGTTTTACAACGTCGTGACTGGGAAAACCCTGGCGTTACCCAACTTAATCGCCTTGCAGCACATC
CCCCTTTCGCCAGCTGGCGTAATAGCGAAGAGGCCCGCACCGATCGCCCTTCCCAACAGTTGCGCAGCCT
GAATGGCGAATGGG
[124 nt withheld, positions 7085-7208]
C
[91 nt withheld, positions 7210-7300]
A
[49 nt withheld, positions 7302-7350]
CCTTTGACGTTGGAGTCCACGTTCTTT
[37 nt withheld, positions 7378-7414]
ACCCTATCTCGGTCTATTCTTTTGATTTATAAGGGATTTTGCCGATTTCGGCCTATTGGTTAAAAAATGA
GCTGATTTAACAAAAATTTAACGCGAATTTTAACAAAATATTAACGCTTACAATTTAGGTGGCACTTTTC
GGGGAAATGTGCGCGGAACCCCTATTTGTTTATTTTTCTAAATACATTCAAATATGTATCCGCTCATGAG
ACAATAACCCTGATAAATGCTTCAATAATATTGAAAAAGGAAGAGTATGAGTATTCAACATTTCCGTGTC
GCCCTTATTCCCTTTTTTGCGGCATTTTGCCTTCCTGTTTTTGCTCACCCAGAAACGCTGGTGAAAGTAA
AAGATGCTGAAGATCAGTTGGGTGCACGAGTGGGTTACATCGAACTGGATCTCAACAGCGGTAAGATCCT
TGAGAGTTTTCGCCCCGAAGAACGTTTTCCAATGATGAGCACTTTTAAAGTTCTGCTATGTGGCGCGGTA
TTATCCCGTATTGACGCCGGGCAAGAGCAACTCGGTCGCCGCATACACTATTCTCAGAATGACTTGGTTG
AGTACTCACCAGTCACAGAAAAGCATCTTACGGATGGCATGACAGTAAGAGAATTATGCAGTGCTGCCAT
AACCATGAGTGATAACACTGCGGCCAACTTACTTCTGACAACGATCGGAGGACCGAAGGAGCTAACCGCT
TTTTTGCACAACATGGGGGATCATGTAACTCGCCTTGATCGTTGGGAACCGGAGCTGAATGAAGCCATAC
CAAACGACGAGCGTGACACCACGATGCCTGTAGCAATGGCAACAACGTTGCGCAAACTATTAACTGGCGA
ACTACTTACTCTAGCTTCCCGGCAACAATTAATAGACTGGATGGAGGCGGATAAAGTTGCAGGACCACTT
CTGCGCTCGGCCCTTCCGGCTGGCTGGTTTATTGCTGATAAATCTGGAGCCGGTGAGCGTGGGTCTCGCG
GTATCATTGCAGCACTGGGGCCAGATGGTAAGCCCTCCCGTATCGTAGTTATCTACACGACGGGGAGTCA
GGCAACTATGGATGAACGAAATAGACAGATCGCTGAGATAGGTGCCTCACTGATTAAGCATTGGTAACTG
TCAGACCAAGTTTACTCATATATACTTTAGATTGATTTAAAACTTCATTTTTAATTTAAAAGGATCTAGG
TGAAGATCCTTTTTGATAATCTCATGACCAAAATCCCTTAACGTGAGTTTTCGTTCCACTGAGCGTCAGA
CCCCGTAGAAAAGATCAAAGGATCTTCTTGAGATCCTTTTTTTCTGCGCGTAATCTGCTGCTTGCAAACA
AAAAAACCACCGCTACCAGCGGTGGTTTGTTTGCCGGATCAAGAGCTACCAACTCTTTTTCCGAAGGTAA
CTGGCTTCAGCAGAGCGCAGATACCAAATACTGTTCTTCTAGTGTAGCCGTAGTTAGGCCACCACTTCAA
GAACTCTGTAGCACCGCCTACATACCTCGCTCTGCTAATCCTGTTACCAGTGGCTGCTGCCAGTGGCGAT
AAGTCGTGTCTTACCGGGTTGGACTCAAGACGATAGTTACCGGATAAGGCGCAGCGGTCGGGCTGAACGG
GGGGTTCGTGCACACAGCCCAGCTTGGAGCGAACGACCTACACCGAACTGAGATACCTACAGCGTGAGCT
ATGAGAAAGCGCCACGCTTCCCGAAGGGAGAAAGGCGGACAGGTATCCGGTAAGCGGCAGGGTCGGAACA
GGAGAGCGCACGAGGGAGCTTCCAGGGGGAAACGCCTGGTATCTTTATAGTCCTGTCGGGTTTCGCCACC
TCTGACTTGAGCGTCGATTTTTGTGATGCTCGTCAGGGGGGCGGAGCCTATGGAAAAACGCCAGCAACGC
GGCCTTTTTACGGTTCCTGGCCTTTTGCTGGCCTTTTGCTCACATGTTCTTTCCTGCGTTATCCCCTGAT
TCTGTGGATAACCGTATTACCGCCTTTGAGTGAGCTGATACCGCTCGCCGCAGCCGAACGACCGAGCGCA
GCGAGTCAGTGAGCGAGGAAGCGGAAGAGCGCCCAATACGCAAACCGCCTCTCCCCGCGCGTTGGCCGAT
TCATTAATGCAGCTGGCACGACAGGTTTCCCGACTGGAAAGCGGGCAGTGAGCGCAACGCAATTAATGTG
AGTTAGCTCACTCATTAGGCACCCCAGGCTTTACACTTTATGCTTCCGGCTCGTATGTTGTGTGGAATTG
TGAGCGGATAACAATTTCACACAGGAAACAGCTATGACCATGATTACGCCAAGCGCGCAATTAACCCTCA
CTAAAGGGAACAAAAGCTGGAGCTGCAAGC
Features (pLannotate 1.2.2; 34 found; start..end, strand, type, name):
      5..231     +  promoter       RSV promoter: Rous sarcoma virus enhancer/promoter
    232..412     +  LTR            5' LTR (truncated): truncated 5' long terminal repeat (LTR) from HIV-1
    459..584     +  misc_feature   HIV-1 Ψ: packaging signal of human immunodeficiency virus type 1
    568..931     +  CDS            HIV-1 gag (fragment): gag protein from human immunodeficiency virus 1; gag
   1077..1310    +  misc_feature   RRE: The Rev response element (RRE) of HIV-1 allows for Rev-dependent mRNA export from the nucleus to the cytoplasm.
   1687..1713    +  CDS            Rev (fragment): human immunodeficiency virus 1 (HIV-1) Rev protein; rev; enhances nuclear export of unspliced and incompletely spliced viral mRNAs
   1720..1743    +  promoter       SV40 promoter (fragment): SV40 early promoter
   1744..1815    +  promoter       SV40 promoter (fragment): SV40 enhancer and early promoter
   1839..1974    +  rep_origin     SV40 ori: SV40 origin of replication
   2020..2616    +  CDS            PuroR (fragment): puromycin N-acetyltransferase; pac from Streptomyces; confers resistance to puromycin
   2665..2782    +  misc_feature   cPPT/CTS: central polypurine tract and central termination sequence of HIV-1
   2847..2913    +  CDS            small t antigen (fragment): SV40 (simian virus 40) small t antigen
   2920..4098    +  promoter       EF-1α promoter: strong constitutive promoter for human elongation factor EF-1α
   4119..4136    +  protein_bind   attB1 (fragment): mutant version of attB; core recombination site for the Gateway® BP reaction BP Clonase™
   4142..5425    +  CDS            HDAC3: HDAC3_HUMAN - Experimental evidence at protein level: Swiss-Prot protein existence level 1. Responsible for the deacetylation of lysine residues on the N-terminal part of the core histones (H2A, H2B, H3 and H4), and some other non-histone substrates. Histone deacetylation gives a tag for epigenetic repression and plays an important role in transcriptional regulation, cell cycle progression and developmental events. Histone deacetylases act via the formation of large multiprotein complexes. Participates in the BCL6 transcriptional repressor activity by deacetylating the H3 'Lys-27' (H3K27) on e
   5427..5451    -  protein_bind   attB2: mutant version of attB; recombination site for the Gateway® BP reaction BP Clonase™
   5459..5500    +  CDS            V5 tag: epitope tag from simian virus 5
   5516..5569    +  promoter       U6 promoter (fragment): RNA polymerase III promoter for human U6 snRNA
   5611..6199    +  misc_feature   WPRE: woodchuck hepatitis virus posttranscriptional regulatory element
   6250..6269    +  misc_feature   cPPT/CTS (fragment): central polypurine tract and central termination sequence of HIV-1
   6271..6504    +  LTR            3' LTR (ΔU3): self-inactivating 3' long terminal repeat (LTR) from HIV-1
   6582..6703    +  polyA_signal   SV40 poly(A) signal: SV40 polyadenylation signal
   6743..6878    +  rep_origin     SV40 ori: SV40 origin of replication
   6899..6917    -  promoter       T7 promoter: promoter for bacteriophage T7 RNA polymerase
   6925..7080    +  CDS            lacZα (fragment): LacZα fragment of β-galactosidase; lacZ fragment
   7085..7513    +  rep_origin     f1 ori (sequence partly withheld): f1 bacteriophage origin of replication; arrow indicates direction of (+) strand synthesis
   7566..7670    +  promoter       AmpR promoter: bla
   7671..8531    +  CDS            AmpR: β-lactamase; bla; confers resistance to ampicillin, carbenicillin, and related antibiotics
   8702..9290    +  rep_origin     ori: high-copy-number ColE1/pMB1/pBR322/pUC origin of replication
   9473..9565    +  CDS            lacI (fragment): lac repressor; lacI; The lac repressor binds to the lac operator to inhibit transcription in E. coli. This inhibition can be relieved by adding lactose or isopropyl-β-D-thiogalactopyranoside (IPTG).
   9578..9599    +  protein_bind   CAP binding site: CAP binding activates transcription in the presence of cAMP. E. coli catabolite activator protein
   9614..9644    +  promoter       lac promoter: promoter for the E. coli lac operon
   9652..9668    +  protein_bind   lac operator: The lac repressor binds to the lac operator to inhibit transcription in E. coli. This inhibition can be relieved by adding lactose or isopropyl-β-D-thiogalactopyranoside (IPTG). lac repressor encoded by lacI
   9713..9731    +  promoter       T3 promoter: promoter for bacteriophage T3 RNA polymerase
