[The description below was written by a language model from this plasmid's Addgene catalogue record and pLannotate feature annotations shown in this document.]
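Description:
TFORF3339 is a lentiviral mammalian expression plasmid built on the pLX_TRC317 backbone and carrying the human HDAC3 open reading frame. It belongs to a barcoded transcription factor ORF collection intended for pooled overexpression screens. In bacteria it is maintained by a high-copy ColE1/pUC-type origin and selected with ampicillin through the bla gene. An f1 origin and remnants of a lac/lacZα cloning region flanked by T3 and T7 promoters are also present in the backbone. The depositor notes that the plasmid can recombine, as is common for constructs with repeated LTRs.

The viral portion follows a third-generation, self-inactivating design. An RSV promoter drives a truncated HIV-1 5' LTR, followed by the Ψ packaging signal with a partial gag sequence, the Rev response element, a cPPT/CTS and a ΔU3 3' LTR with a downstream SV40 polyadenylation signal. Inside this transfer cassette, an SV40 early promoter drives the puromycin N-acetyltransferase gene for selection of transduced cells. The EF-1α promoter drives HDAC3, which was inserted by Gateway recombination and is flanked by attB1 and attB2 sites. The attB2 site is followed by a V5 epitope, giving a C-terminal tag, and a WPRE downstream enhances transcript expression.

The catalogue describes a unique 24-bp barcode that identifies the ORF in pooled experiments, but the feature table does not annotate it, so its position is not stated in the record. A short U6 promoter fragment is annotated between the V5 tag and the WPRE, though no function for it is recorded. The annotated sequence length matches the stated backbone plus insert sizes.
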