Addgene plasmid #144815: TFORF3339
Purpose: Lentiviral vector for overexpressing transcription factor ORFs with unique 24-bp barcodes. Barcodes facilitate identification of transcription factors in pooled screens.
Depositing lab: Feng Zhang. Depositing organization: Broad Institute. Publication: A transcription factor atlas of directed differentiation. Joung J, Ma S, Tay T, Geiger-Schuller KR, Kirchgatterer PC, Verdine VK, Guo B, Arias-Garcia MA, Allen WE, Singh A, Kuksenko O, Abudayyeh OO, Gootenberg JS, Fu Z, Macrae RK, Buenrostro JD, Regev A, Zhang F. Cell. 2023 Jan 5;186(1):209-229.e26. doi: 10.1016/j.cell.2022.11.026. PubMed 36608654.
Backbone
  Vector backbone: pLX_TRC317
  Backbone manufacturer: Broad Institute Genetic Perturbation Platform
  Backbone size w/o insert (bp): 8264
  Vector type: Mammalian Expression, Lentiviral
  Selectable markers: Puromycin
Growth in bacteria
  Bacterial resistance: Ampicillin, 100 μg/mL
  Growth temperature: 37°C
  Growth strain: NEB Stable
  Copy number: High Copy
Gene/Insert
  Gene/Insert name: HDAC3
  Species: H. sapiens (human)
  Insert size (bp): 1490
  Entrez Gene: HDAC3 (a.k.a. HD3, KDAC3, RPD3, RPD3-2)
  Promoter: EF1a
  Tag / fusion protein: V5 (C terminal on insert)
  Cloning method: Gateway Cloning
  Sequencing primers: 5′ GGGTGGAGACTGAAGTTAGGCCAG; 3′ CACATAGCGTAAAAGGAGCAACATAG
Resource information
  A portion of this plasmid was derived from a plasmid made by: Broad Institute Genetic Perturbation Platform
Terms and licenses: Academic/Nonprofit Terms; Industry Terms: Not Available to Industry
Depositor comments: NM_003883.3 Please test multiple small colonies in case of plasmid recombination. To make this collection available in a timely manner, a portion of this collection was not fully sequenced by Addgene. If an Addgene verified full plasmid sequence is not available, please contact us prior to placing an order to request the full sequence.
How to cite: TFORF3339 was a gift from Feng Zhang (Addgene plasmid # 144815 ; http://n2t.net/addgene:144815 ; RRID:Addgene_144815)
