>Addgene plasmid #144815 | TFORF3339 | depositor partial sequence | sequence record 286560 | Insert
ATCGATTGATCAACAAGTTTGTACAAAAAAGTTGGCATGGCCAAGACCGTGGCCTATTTCTACGACCCCG
ACGTGGGCAACTTCCACTACGGAGCTGGACACCCTATGAAGCCCCATCGCCTGGCATTGACCCATAGCCT
GGTCCTGCATTACGGTCTCTATAAGAAGATGATCGTCTTCAAGCCATACCAGGCCTCCCAGCATGACATG
TGCCGCTTCCACTCCGAGGACTACATTGACTTCCTGCAGAGAGTCAGCCCCACCAATATGCAAGGCTTCA
CCAAGAGTCTTAATGCCTTCAACGTAGGCGATGACTGCCCAGTGTTTCCCGGGCTCTTTGAGTTCTGCTC
GCGTTACACAGGCGCATCTCTGCAAGGAGCAACCCAGCTGAACAACAAGATCTGTGATATTGCCATTAAC
TGGGCTGGTGGTCTGCACCATGCCAAGAAGTTTGAGGCCTCTGGCTTCTGCTATGTCAACGACATTGTGA
TTGGCATCCTGGAGCTGCTCAAGTACCACCCTCGGGTGCTCTACATTGACATTGACATCCACCATGGTGA
CGGGGTTCAAGAAGCTTTCTACCTCACTGACCGGGTCATGACGGTGTCCTTCCACAAATACGGAAATTAC
TTCTTCCCTGGCACAGGTGACATGTATGAAGTCGGGGCAGAGAGTGGCCGCTACTACTGTCTGAACGTGC
CCCTGCGGGATGGCATTGATGACCAGAGTTACAAGCACCTTTTCCAGCCGGTTATCAACCAGGTAGTGGA
CTTCTACCAACCCACGTGCATTGTGCTCCAGTGTGGAGCTGACTCTCTGGGCTGTGATCGATTGGGCTGC
TTTAACCTCAGCATCCGAGGGCATGGGGAATGCGTTGAATATGTCAAGAGCTTCAATATCCCTCTACTCG
TGCTGGGTGGTGGTGGTTATACTGTCCGAAATGTTGCCCGCTGCTGGACATATGAGACATCGCTGCTGGT
AGAAGAGGCCATTAGTGAGGAGCTTCCCTATAGTGAATACTTCGAGTACTTTGCCCCAGACTTCACACTT
CATCCAGATGTCAGCACCCGCATCGAGAATCAGAACTCACGCCAGTATCTGGACCAGATCCGCCAGACAA
TCTTTGAAAACCTGAAGATGCTGAACCATGCACCTAGTGTCCAGATTCATGACGTGCCTGCAGACCTCCT
GACCTATGACAGGACTGATGAGGCTGATGCAGAGGAGAGGGGTCCTGAGGAGAACTATAGCAGGCCAGAG
GCACCCAATGAGTTCTATGATGGAGACCATGACAATGACAAGGAAAGCGATGTGGAGATTTACCCAACTT
TCTTGTACAAAGTGGTTGATATCGGTAAGCCTATCCCTAACCCTCTCCTCGGTCTCGATTCTACGTAGTA
ATGAACTAGTCCGTAACTTGAAAGTATTTCGATTTCTTGGCTTTATATATCTTGTGGAAAGGACGATACC
TCCATAAACCGAAGAATGAC
