>Addgene plasmid #144815 | TFORF3339 | depositor partial sequence | sequence record 286561 | Barcode
TACCTCCATAAACCGAAGAATGAC
